>Addgene plasmid #126098 | pBbA13c-RFP | addgene full sequence | sequence record 246942 | Addgene NGS Result
GACGTCTTGACAGCTAGCTCAGTCCTAGGTACTGTGCTAGCAGGTTTAATCGAATTCAAAAGATCTTTTA
AGAAGGAGATATACATATGGCGAGTAGCGAAGACGTTATCAAAGAGTTCATGCGTTTCAAAGTTCGTATG
GAAGGTTCCGTTAACGGTCACGAGTTCGAAATCGAAGGTGAAGGTGAAGGTCGTCCGTACGAAGGTACCC
AGACCGCTAAACTGAAAGTTACCAAAGGTGGTCCGCTGCCGTTCGCTTGGGACATCCTGTCCCCGCAGTT
CCAGTACGGTTCCAAAGCTTACGTTAAACACCCGGCTGACATCCCGGACTACCTGAAACTGTCCTTCCCG
GAAGGTTTCAAATGGGAACGTGTTATGAACTTCGAAGACGGTGGTGTTGTTACCGTTACCCAGGACTCCT
CCCTGCAAGACGGTGAGTTCATCTACAAAGTTAAACTGCGTGGTACCAACTTCCCGTCCGACGGTCCGGT
TATGCAGAAAAAAACCATGGGTTGGGAAGCTTCCACCGAACGTATGTACCCGGAAGACGGTGCTCTGAAA
GGTGAAATCAAAATGCGTCTGAAACTGAAAGACGGTGGTCACTACGACGCTGAAGTTAAAACCACCTACA
TGGCTAAAAAACCGGTTCAGCTGCCGGGTGCTTACAAAACCGACATCAAACTGGACATCACCTCCCACAA
CGAAGACTACACCATCGTTGAACAGTACGAACGTGCTGAAGGTCGTCACTCCACCGGTGCTTAAGGATCC
AAACTCGAGTAAGGATCTCCAGGCATCAAATAAAACGAAAGGCTCAGTCGAAAGACTGGGCCTTTCGTTT
TATCTGTTGTTTGTCGGTGAACGCTCTCTACTAGAGTCACACTGGCTCACCTTCGGGTGGGCCTTTCTGC
GTTTATACCTAGGGATATATTCCGCTTCCTCGCTCACTGACTCGCTACGCTCGGTCGTTCGACTGCGGCG
AGCGGAAATGGCTTACGAACGGGGCGGAGATTTCCTGGAAGATGCCAGGAAGATACTTAACAGGGAAGTG
AGAGGGCCGCGGCAAAGCCGTTTTTCCATAGGCTCCGCCCCCCTGACAAGCATCACGAAATCTGACGCTC
AAATCAGTGGTGGCGAAACCCGACAGGACTATAAAGATACCAGGCGTTTCCCCCTGGCGGCTCCCTCGTG
CGCTCTCCTGTTCCTGCCTTTCGGTTTACCGGTGTCATTCCGCTGTTATGGCCGCGTTTGTCTCATTCCA
CGCCTGACACTCAGTTCCGGGTAGGCAGTTCGCTCCAAGCTGGACTGTATGCACGAACCCCCCGTTCAGT
CCGACCGCTGCGCCTTATCCGGTAACTATCGTCTTGAGTCCAACCCGGAAAGACATGCAAAAGCACCACT
GGCAGCAGCCACTGGTAATTGATTTAGAGGAGTTAGTCTTGAAGTCATGCGCCGGTTAAGGCTAAACTGA
AAGGACAAGTTTTGGTGACTGCGCTCCTCCAAGCCAGTTACCTCGGTTCAAAGAGTTGGTAGCTCAGAGA
ACCTTCGAAAAACCGCCCTGCAAGGCGGTTTTTTCGTTTTCAGAGCAAGAGATTACGCGCAGACCAAAAC
GATCTCAAGAAGATCATCTTATTAATCAGATAAAATATTTCTAGATTTCAGTGCAATTTATCTCTTCAAA
TGTAGCACCTGAAGTCAGCCCCATACGATATAAGTTGTTACTAGTGCTTGGATTCTCACCAATAAAAAAC
GCCCGGCGGCAACCGAGCGTTCTGAACAAATCCAGATGGAGTTCTGAGGTCATTACTGGATCTATCAACA
GGAGTCCAAGCGAGCTCGATATCAAATTACGCCCCGCCCTGCCACTCATCGCAGTACTGTTGTAATTCAT
TAAGCATTCTGCCGACATGGAAGCCATCACAAACGGCATGATGAACCTGAATCGCCAGCGGCATCAGCAC
CTTGTCGCCTTGCGTATAATATTTGCCCATGGTGAAAACGGGGGCGAAGAAGTTGTCCATATTGGCCACG
TTTAAATCAAAACTGGTGAAACTCACCCAGGGATTGGCTGAGACGAAAAACATATTCTCAATAAACCCTT
TAGGGAAATAGGCCAGGTTTTCACCGTAACACGCCACATCTTGCGAATATATGTGTAGAAACTGCCGGAA
ATCGTCGTGGTATTCACTCCAGAGCGATGAAAACGTTTCAGTTTGCTCATGGAAAACGGTGTAACAAGGG
TGAACACTATCCCATATCACCAGCTCACCGTCTTTCATTGCCATACGAAATTCCGGATGAGCATTCATCA
GGCGGGCAAGAATGTGAATAAAGGCCGGATAAAACTTGTGCTTATTTTTCTTTACGGTCTTTAAAAAGGC
CGTAATATCCAGCTGAACGGTCTGGTTATAGGTACATTGAGCAACTGACTGAAATGCCTCAAAATGTTCT
TTACGATGCCATTGGGATATATCAACGGTGGTATATCCAGTGATTTTTTTCTCCATTTTAGCTTCCTTAG
CTCCTGAAAATCTCGATAACTCAAAAAATACGCCCGGTAGTGATCTTATTTCATTATGGTGAAAGTTGGA
ACCTCTTACGTGCCGATCAACGTCTCATTTTCGCCAGATATC
Features (pLannotate 1.2.2; 9 found; start..end, strand, type, name):
      7..31      +  promoter       J23119(SpeI) promoter (fragment): bacterial promoter (Registry of Standard Biological Parts BBa J23119) modified to end with an SpeI site
     87..764     +  CDS            mRFP1: monomeric derivative of DsRed (Campbell et al., 2002)
    797..868     +  terminator     rrnB T1 terminator: transcription terminator T1 from the E. coli rrnB gene
    884..911     +  terminator     T7Te terminator: phage T7 early transcription terminator
    930..985     -  rep_origin     RSF ori (fragment): Plasmids containing the RSF 1030 origin of replication can be propagated in E. coli cells that contain additional plasmids with compatible origins.
   1073..1618    -  rep_origin     p15A ori: Plasmids containing the medium-copy-number p15A origin of replication can be propagated in E. coli cells that contain a second plasmid with the ColE1 origin.
   1732..1826    -  terminator     lambda t0 terminator: transcription terminator from phage lambda
   1850..2506    -  CDS            cat: CAT_ECOLX - Experimental evidence at protein level: Swiss-Prot protein existence level 1. This enzyme is an effector of chloramphenicol resistance in bacteria. From Escherichia coli. This protein is used as a marker in many commonly used cloning vectors, such as pACYC184.
   2507..2609    -  promoter       cat promoter: promoter of the E. coli cat gene encoding chloramphenicol acetyltransferase
