[The description below was written by a language model from this plasmid's Addgene catalogue record and pLannotate feature annotations shown in this document.]
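Description:
pBbA13c-RFP is a small bacterial expression plasmid from the BglBrick-compatible pBb vector series, built for constitutive gene expression in Escherichia coli and used in synthetic biology. The sequenced record is about 2.6 kb. It replicates from a p15A origin, which is generally regarded as medium copy and is compatible with ColE1-type plasmids in the same cell. The catalogue entry nevertheless lists the plasmid as high copy, so the two sources differ on this point. A short fragment annotated as RSF origin lies next to p15A and is probably a partial sequence match rather than a second functional replicon. Selection is by chloramphenicol, through a cat (chloramphenicol acetyltransferase) gene driven by its own promoter and followed by the lambda t0 terminator. Sequencing by the repository found a single-base insertion after the cat promoter, which the depositor states does not affect function.

The payload is a 678 bp synthetic RFP gene, annotated as mRFP1, the monomeric DsRed derivative. According to the catalogue it is expressed from the constitutive Anderson-family promoter J23102. The automated annotation labels this region as a fragment of the closely related J23119 promoter, which most likely reflects the sequence similarity among members of that promoter series. Transcription ends at a tandem rrnB T1 and T7Te terminator pair, which insulates the cassette from the origin and marker encoded on the opposite strand.

The RFP serves as a fluorescent readout of promoter and vector strength and as a placeholder that can be exchanged for a gene of interest using BglBrick-style cloning. The associated publication concerns a tool for selecting and predicting E. coli expression vectors.
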