Addgene plasmid #126098: pBbA13c-RFP
Purpose: Constitutive expression vector for Escherichia coli. BglBrick compatible.
Depositing lab: Nigel Scrutton. Depositing organization: University of Manchester. Publication: SelProm: A Queryable and Predictive Expression Vector Selection Tool for Escherichia coli. Jervis AJ, Carbonell P, Taylor S, Sung R, Dunstan MS, Robinson CJ, Breitling R, Takano E, Scrutton NS. ACS Synth Biol. 2019 Mar 18. doi: 10.1021/acssynbio.8b00399. PubMed 30870592.
Backbone
  Vector backbone: pBb
  Backbone size w/o insert (bp): 2168
  Vector type: Bacterial Expression, Synthetic Biology
Growth in bacteria
  Bacterial resistance: Chloramphenicol, 25 μg/mL
  Growth temperature: 37°C
  Growth strain: DH5alpha
  Copy number: High Copy
Gene/Insert
  Gene/Insert name: RFP
  Species: Synthetic
  Insert size (bp): 678
  Promoter: J23102
  Cloning method: Unknown
  Sequencing primers: 5′ GGTAGTGATCTTATTTCATTATGGTG
Terms and licenses: Academic/Nonprofit Terms; Industry Terms: Not Available to Industry
Depositor comments: Cloning method was In-Fusion. Please note that a 1bp insertion following the CAT promoter was identified by Addgene's NGS result. The depositor noted that this discrepancy does NOT affect plasmid function.
How to cite: pBbA13c-RFP was a gift from Nigel Scrutton (Addgene plasmid # 126098 ; http://n2t.net/addgene:126098 ; RRID:Addgene_126098)
